>Addgene plasmid #219566 | pCDSRaD-sdi1 | addgene full sequence | sequence record 434373 | Addgene NGS Result
CACGCTTTGCCTGACCCTGCTTGCTCAACTCTACGTCTTTGTTTCGTTTTCTGTTCTGCGCCGTTACAGA
TCCAAGCTCCTCGAGGAACTGAAAAACCAGAAAGTTAACTGGTAAGTTTAGTCTTTTTGTCTTTTATTTC
AGGTCCCGGATCCGGTGGTGGTGCAAATCAAAGAACTGCTCCTCAGTGGATGTTGCCTTTACTTCTAGGC
CTGTACGGAAGTGTTACTTCTGCTCTAAAAGCTGCTGCAGGTCGACTCTAGAGGATCCCCCTGCCGAAGT
CAGTTCCTTGTGGAGCCGGAGCTGGGCGCGGATTCGCCGAGGCACCGAGGCACTCAGAGGAGGCGCCATG
TCAGAACCGGCTGGGGATGTCCGTCAGAACCCATGCGGCAGCAAGGCCTGCCGCCGCCTCTTCGGCCCAG
TGGACAGCGAGCAGCTGAGCCGCGACTGTGATGCGCTAATGGCGGGCTGCATCCAGGAGGCCCGTGAGCG
ATGGAACTTCGACTTTGTCACCGAGACACCACTGGAGGGTGACTTCGCCTGGGAGCGTGTGCGGGGCCTT
GGCCTGCCCAAGCTCTACCTTCCCACGGGGCCCCGGCGAGGCCGGGATGAGTTGGGAGGAGGCAGGCGGC
CTGGCACCTCACCTGCTCTGCTGCAGGGGACAGCAGAGGAAGACCATGTGGACCTGTCACTGTCTTGTAC
CCTTGTGCCTCGCTCAGGGGAGCAGGCTGAAGGGTCCCCAGGTGGACCTGGAGACTCTCAGGGTCGAAAA
CGGCGGCAGACCAGCATGACAGATTTCTACCACTCCAAACGCCGGCTGATCTTCTCCAAGAGGAAGCCCT
AATCCGCCCACAGGAAGCCTGCAGTCCTGGAAGCGCGAGGGCCTCAAAGGCCCGCTCTACATCTTCTGCC
TTAGTCTCAGTTTGTGTGTCTTAATTATTATTTGTGTTTTAATTTAAACACCTCCTCATGTACATACCCT
GGCCGCCCCCTGCCCCCCAGCCTCTGGCATTAGAATTATTTAAACAAAAACTAGGCGGTTGAATGAGAGG
TTCCTAAGAGTGCTGGGCATTTTTATTTTATGAAATACTATTTAAAGCCTCCTCATCCCGTGTTCTCCTT
TTCCTCTCTCCCGGAGGTTGGGTGGGCCGGCTTCATGCCAGCTACTTCCTCCTCCCCACTTGTCCGCTGG
GTGGTACCCTCTGGAGGGGTGTGGCTCCTTCCCATCGCTGTCACAGGCGGTTATGAAATTCACCCCCTTT
CCTGGACACTCAGACCTGAATTCTTTTTCATTTGAGAAGTAAACAGATGGCACTTTGAAGGGGCCTCACC
GAGTGGGGGCATCATCAAAAACTTTGGAGTCCCCTCACCTCCTCTAAGGTTGGGCAGGGTGACCCTGAAG
TGAGCACAGCCTAGGGCTGAGCTGGGGACCTGGTACCCTCCTGGCTCTTGATACCCCCCTCTGTCTTGTG
AAGGCAGGGGGAAGGTGGGGTCCTGGAGCAGACCACCCCGCCTGCCCTCATGGCCCCTCTGACCTGCACT
GGGGAGCCCGTCTCAGTGTTGAGCCTTTTCCCTCTTTGGCTCCCCTGTACCTTTTGAGGAGCCCCAGCTA
CCCTTCTTCTCCAGCTGGGCTCTGCAATTCCCCTCTGCTGCTGTCCCTCCCCCTTGTCCTTTCCCTTCAG
TACCCTCTCAGCTCCAGGTGGCTCTGAGGTGCCTGTCCCACCCCCACCCCCAGCTCAATGGACTGGAAGG
GGAAGGGACACACAAGAAGAAGGGCACCCTAGTTCTACCTCAGGCAGCTCAAGCAGCGACCGCCCCCTCC
TCTAGCTGTGGGGGTGAGGGTCCCATGTGGTGGCACAGGCCCCCTTGAGTGGGGTTATCTCTGTGTTAGG
GGTATATGATGGGGGAGTAGATCTTTCTAGGAGGGAGACACTGGCCCCTCAAATCGTCCAGCGACCTTCC
TCATCCACCCCATCCCTCCCCAGTTCATTGCACTTTGATTAGCAGCGGAACAAGGAGTCAGACATTTTAA
GATGGTGGCAGTAGAGGCTATGGACAGGGCATGCCACGTGGGCTCATATGGGGCTGGGAGTAGTTGTCTT
TCCTGGCACTAACGTTGAGCCCCTGGAGGCACTGAAGTGCTTAGTGTACTTGGAGTATTGGGGTCTGACC
CCAAACACCTTCCAGCTCCTGTAACATACTGGCCTGGACTGTTTTCTCTCGGCTCCCCATGTGTCCTGGT
TCCCGTTTCTCCACCTAGACTGTAAACCTCTCGAGGGCAGGGACCACACCCTGTACTGTTCTGTGTCTTT
CACAGCTCCTCCCACAATGCTGAATATACAGCAGGTGCTCAATAAATGATTCTTAGTGAAAAAAAAGGGT
ACCTTCTGAGGCGGAAAGAACCAGCCGGATCCCTCGAGGGATCCAGACATGATAAGATACATTGATGAGT
TTGGACAAACCACAACTAGAATGCAGTGAAAAAAATGCTTTATTTGTGAAATTTGTGATGCTATTGCTTT
ATTTGTAACCATTATAAGCTGCAATAAACAAGTTAACAACAACAATTGCATTCATTTTATGTTTCAGGTT
CAGGGGGAGGTGTGGGAGGTTTTTTAAAGCAAGTAAAACCTCTACAAATGTGGTATGGCTGATTATGATC
CGGCTGCCTCGCGCGTTTCGGTGATGACGGTGAAAACCTCTGACACATGCAGCTCCCGGAGACGGTCACA
GCTTGTCTGTAAGCGGATGCCGGGAGCAGACAAGCCCGTCAGGGCGCGTCAGCGGGTGTTGGCGGGTGTC
GGGGCGCAGCCATGACCCAGTCACGTAGCGATAGCGGAGTGTATACTGGCTTAACTATGCGGCATCAGAG
CAGATTGTACTGAGAGTGCACCATAGGTCGACCGGTCGACCGGTCGACCGGTCGACCTATGCGGTGTGAA
ATACCGCACAGATGCGTAAGGAGAAAATACCGCATCAGGCGCTCTTCCGCTTCCTCGCTCACTGACTCGC
TGCGCTCGGTCGTTCGGCTGCGGCGAGCGGTATCAGCTCACTCAAAGGCGGTAATACGGTTATCCACAGA
ATCAGGGGATAACGCAGGAAAGAACATGTGAGCAAAAGGCCAGCAAAAGGCCAGGAACCGTAAAAAGGCC
GCGTTGCTGGCGTTTTTCCATAGGCTCCGCCCCCCTGACGAGCATCACAAAAATCGACGCTCAAGTCAGA
GGTGGCGAAACCCGACAGGACTATAAAGATACCAGGCGTTTCCCCCTGGAAGCTCCCTCGTGCGCTCTCC
TGTTCCGACCCTGCCGCTTACCGGATACCTGTCCGCCTTTCTCCCTTCGGGAAGCGTGGCGCTTTCTCAT
AGCTCACGCTGTAGGTATCTCAGTTCGGTGTAGGTCGTTCGCTCCAAGCTGGGCTGTGTGCACGAACCCC
CCGTTCAGCCCGACCGCTGCGCCTTATCCGGTAACTATCGTCTTGAGTCCAACCCGGTAAGACACGACTT
ATCGCCACTGGCAGCAGCCACTGGTAACAGGATTAGCAGAGCGAGGTATGTAGGCGGTGCTACAGAGTTC
TTGAAGTGGTGGCCTAACTACGGCTACACTAGAAGGACAGTATTTGGTATCTGCGCTCTGCTGAAGCCAG
TTACCTTCGGAAAAAGAGTTGGTAGCTCTTGATCCGGCAAACAAACCACCGCTGGTAGCGGTGGTTTTTT
TGTTTGCAAGCAGCAGATTACGCGCAGAAAAAAAGGATCTCAAGAAGATCCTTTGATCTTTTCTACGGGG
TCTGACGCTCAGTGGAACGAAAACTCACGTTAAGGGATTTTGGTCATGAGATTATCAAAAAGGATCTTCA
CCTAGATCCTTTTAAATTAAAAATGAAGTTTTAAATCAATCTAAAGTATATATGAGTAAACTTGGTCTGA
CAGTTACCAATGCTTAATCAGTGAGGCACCTATCTCAGCGATCTGTCTATTTCGTTCATCCATAGTTGCC
TGACTCCCCGTCGTGTAGATAACTACGATACGGGAGGGCTTACCATCTGGCCCCAGTGCTGCAATGATAC
CGCGAGACCCACGCTCACCGGCTCCAGATTTATCAGCAATAAACCAGCCAGCCGGAAGGGCCGAGCGCAG
AAGTGGTCCTGCAACTTTATCCGCCTCCATCCAGTCTATTAATTGTTGCCGGGAAGCTAGAGTAAGTAGT
TCGCCAGTTAATAGTTTGCGCAACGTTGTTGCCATTGCTACAGGCATCGTGGTGTCACGCTCGTCGTTTG
GTATGGCTTCATTCAGCTCCGGTTCCCAACGATCAAGGCGAGTTACATGATCCCCCATGTTGTGCAAAAA
AGCGGTTAGCTCCTTCGGTCCTCCGATCGTTGTCAGAAGTAAGTTGGCCGCAGTGTTATCACTCATGGTT
ATGGCAGCACTGCATAATTCTCTTACTGTCATGCCATCCGTAAGATGCTTTTCTGTGACTGGTGAGTACT
CAACCAAGTCATTCTGAGAATAGTGTATGCGGCGACCGAGTTGCTCTTGCCCGGCGTCAATACGGGATAA
TACCGCGCCACATAGCAGAACTTTAAAAGTGCTCATCATTGGAAAACGTTCTTCGGGGCGAAAACTCTCA
AGGATCTTACCGCTGTTGAGATCCAGTTCGATGTAACCCACTCGTGCACCCAACTGATCTTCAGCATCTT
TTACTTTCACCAGCGTTTCTGGGTGAGCAAAAACAGGAAGGCAAAATGCCGCAAAAAAGGGAATAAGGGC
GACACGGAAATGTTGAATACTCATACTCTTCCTTTTTCAATATTATTGAAGCATTTATCAGGGTTATTGT
CTCATGAGCGGATACATATTTGAATGTATTTAGAAAAATAAACAAATAGGGGTTCCGCGCACATTTCCCC
GAAAAGTGCCACCTGACGTCTAAGAAACCATTATTATCATGACATTAACCTATAAAAATAGGCGTATCAC
GAGGCCCTTTCGTCTTCAAGAATTGGTCGACCAATTCTCATGTTTGACAGCTTATCATCGATAAGCTTGG
CTGTGGAATGTGTGTCAGTTAGGGTGTGGAAAGTCCCCAGGCTCCCCAGCAGGCAGAAGTATGCAAAGCA
TGCATCTCAATTAGTCAGCAACCAGGTGTGGAAAGTCCCCAGGCTCCCCAGCAGGCAGAAGTATGCAAAG
CATGCATCTCAATTAGTCAGCAACCATAGTCCCGCCCCTAACTCCGCCCATCCCGCCCCTAACTCCGCCC
AGTTCCGCCCATTCTCCGCCCCATGGCTGACTAATTTTTTTTATTTATGCAGAGGCCGAGGCCGCCTCGG
CCTCTGAGCTATTCCAGAAGTAGTGAGGAGGCTTTTTTGGAGGCCTAGGCTTTTGCAAAAAGCTCCTCGA
TCGAGGGGCTCGCATCTCTCCTTCACGCGCCCGCCGCCCTACCTGAGGCCGCCATCCACGCCGGTTGAGT
CGCGTTCTGCCGCCTCCCGCCTGTGGTGCCTCCTGAACTGCGTCCGCCGTCTAGGTAAGTTTAAAGCTCA
GGTCGAGACCGGGCCTTTGTCCGGCGCTCCCTTGGAGCCTACCTAGACTCAGCCGGCTCTC
Features (pLannotate 1.2.2; 15 found; start..end, strand, type, name):
    112..208     +  intron         SV40 intron: modified SV40 intron with splice donor and acceptor sites
    245..270     -  misc_feature   MCS (fragment): pUC18/19 multiple cloning site
    348..842     +  CDS            p21: human cyclin-dependent kinase inhibitor 1A; Homo sapiens CDKN1A; mediates p53-dependent arrest in the G1 phase of the cell cycle
   2386..2405    +  promoter       SV40 promoter (fragment): SV40 enhancer and early promoter
   2420..2554    -  polyA_signal   SV40 poly(A) signal: SV40 polyadenylation signal
   2577..2660    -  CDS            large T antigen (fragment): large T antigen from SV40 (simian virus 40)
   2663..2703    +  CDS            rop (fragment): Rop protein, which maintains plasmids at low copy number; rop
   2805..2895    +  misc_feature   bom (fragment): basis of mobility region from pBR322
   2928..2979    +  misc_feature   bom (fragment): basis of mobility region from pBR322
   3165..3753    -  rep_origin     ori: high-copy-number ColE1/pMB1/pBR322/pUC origin of replication
   3924..4784    -  CDS            AmpR: β-lactamase; bla; confers resistance to ampicillin, carbenicillin, and related antibiotics
   4785..4889    -  promoter       AmpR promoter: bla
   5014..5038    +  promoter       tet promoter (fragment): E. coli promoter for tetracycline efflux protein gene
   5050..5379    +  promoter       SV40 promoter: SV40 enhancer and early promoter
   5395..72      +  LTR            5' LTR (truncated) (across the origin): truncated 5' long terminal repeat (LTR) from human T-cell leukemia virus (HTLV) type 1
