[The description below was written by a language model from this plasmid's Addgene catalogue record and pLannotate feature annotations shown in this document.]
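Description:
pCDSRaD-sdi1 is a mammalian expression plasmid carrying the human sdi1 cDNA, better known as CDKN1A or the p21 cyclin-dependent kinase inhibitor (also called CIP1 or WAF1), in the pCDSRaD backbone. The insert is listed as about 2.1 kb and sits between two retained BamHI sites. Only about 0.5 kb of it is annotated as the p21 coding sequence, so most of the remainder is unannotated sequence downstream of the open reading frame, presumably the cDNA's untranslated region. No epitope tag or reporter is recorded.

Expression is driven by the SRα promoter, which appears in the feature table as its component parts: the SV40 enhancer and early promoter followed by a truncated segment of the HTLV-1 5' LTR, a composite that gives strong transcription in many mammalian cell types. A modified SV40 intron with splice donor and acceptor sites lies between the promoter and the cDNA, and an SV40 polyadenylation signal is annotated downstream of the insert, on the opposite strand in this annotation. No mammalian selection marker is annotated, which suits transient transfection or co-transfection.

In bacteria the plasmid is maintained by a ColE1/pBR322-type origin and selected with ampicillin through the β-lactamase gene. Fragments of rop, bom and the tet promoter point to pBR322 ancestry, and the catalogue lists the plasmid as low copy. The sequenced record is 5,591 nt, slightly longer than the 5,499 bp catalogue total. The construct is associated with an expression screen for senescent cell-derived inhibitors of DNA synthesis, and it is used to overexpress p21 in mammalian cells.
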