Addgene plasmid #219566: pCDSRaD-sdi1
Purpose: Mammalian expression of human sdi1 (p21 CDK inhibitor)
Depositing lab: Asao Noda & James R Smith. Publication: Cloning of senescent cell-derived inhibitors of DNA synthesis using an expression screen. Noda A, Ning Y, Venable SF, Pereira-Smith OM, Smith JR. Exp Cell Res. 1994 Mar;211(1):90-8. doi: 10.1006/excr.1994.1063. PubMed 8125163.
Backbone
  Vector backbone: pCDSRaD
  Backbone size w/o insert (bp): 3400
  Total vector size (bp): 5499
  Vector type: Mammalian Expression
Growth in bacteria
  Bacterial resistance: Ampicillin, 100 μg/mL
  Growth temperature: 37°C
  Growth strain: DH5alpha
  Copy number: Low Copy
Gene/Insert
  Gene/Insert name: sdi1 (alt name: p21 CDK inhibitor)
  Species: H. sapiens (human)
  Insert size (bp): 2100
  Entrez Gene: CDKN1A (a.k.a. CAP20, CDKN1, CIP1, MDA-6, P21, SDI1, WAF1, p21CIP1)
  Promoter: SRa
  Cloning method: Restriction Enzyme; 5′ cloning site BamH1 (not destroyed); 3′ cloning site BamH1 (not destroyed)
  Sequencing primers: 5′ GTCCCGGATCCGGTGGTGG
Terms and licenses: Academic/Nonprofit Terms; Industry Terms: Not Available to Industry
How to cite: pCDSRaD-sdi1 was a gift from Asao Noda & James R Smith (Addgene plasmid # 219566 ; http://n2t.net/addgene:219566 ; RRID:Addgene_219566)
